Addgene plasmid #146495: pAc5.1B-lambdaN-HA-DmGW182-M2-Cterm_H
Purpose: Insect Expression of DmGW182-M2-Cterm
Depositing lab: Elisa Izaurralde. Depositing organization: Max Planck Institute for Developmental Biology. Publication: The silencing domain of GW182 interacts with PABPC1 to promote translational repression and degradation of microRNA targets and is required for target release. Zekri L, Huntzinger E, Heimstadt S, Izaurralde E. Mol Cell Biol. 2009 Dec;29(23):6220-31. doi: 10.1128/MCB.01081-09. Epub 2009 Sep 21. PubMed 19797087.
Backbone
  Vector backbone: Unknown
  Vector type: Insect Expression
Growth in bacteria
  Bacterial resistance: Ampicillin, 100 μg/mL
  Growth temperature: 37°C
  Growth strain: DH5alpha
  Copy number: Low Copy
Gene/Insert
  Gene/Insert name: DmGW182-M2-Cterm
  Species: D. melanogaster (fly)
  Entrez Gene: gw (a.k.a. Dmel_CG31992, CG11484, CG31992, CG9905, Dmel\CG31992, GQ182, GW, GW182, Gw, Gw182, anon-EST:Posey205, dGW182, gw182)
  Cloning method: Unknown
Terms and licenses: Academic/Nonprofit Terms; Industry Terms: Not Available to Industry
Depositor comments: Plasmids from this collection were made available to the research community and donated after the lab closed. Please note that the sequence provided by the depositing laboratory may be theoretical/predicted or based on Sanger sequencing results. There may be discrepancies between sequencing results obtained by Addgene and the depositor sequence. If an Addgene verified sequence is not available, please contact before placing your order to request that our lab fully sequence the plasmid.
How to cite: pAc5.1B-lambdaN-HA-DmGW182-M2-Cterm_H was a gift from Elisa Izaurralde (Addgene plasmid # 146495 ; http://n2t.net/addgene:146495 ; RRID:Addgene_146495)
