[The description below was written by a language model from this plasmid's Addgene catalogue record and pLannotate feature annotations shown in this document.]
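Description:
pAc5.1B-lambdaN-HA-DmGW182-M2-Cterm_H is an insect-cell expression plasmid of 6,381 nt. The catalogue lists the backbone as unknown, although the name and the annotated parts point to a pAc5.1-type vector. It is propagated in E. coli through a ColE1/pUC-family origin and selected with ampicillin via a β-lactamase gene driven by its own bla promoter. The feature table annotates the origin as high-copy, whereas the catalogue entry lists the plasmid as low copy. Short fragments matching a tetracycline resistance gene and SV40 large T antigen are also annotated. These appear to be backbone remnants rather than functional elements.

Expression is driven by the constitutive Drosophila melanogaster actin 5C (Ac5) promoter and terminated by an SV40 polyadenylation signal. The open reading frame begins with a short fragment of the bacteriophage lambda N protein, followed by an HA epitope; the hit is a partial match to a 3xHA element about the length of a single HA tag. Next comes a roughly 940 nt fragment of the fly gw gene, which the construct name designates as the M2 and C-terminal regions of GW182. A V5 tag is annotated just downstream of the insert, but the record does not show whether it is translated in frame or preceded by a stop codon.

The lambda N peptide is conventionally used to tether a fusion protein to reporter mRNAs carrying BoxB hairpins, with the HA tag allowing detection of the fusion. The associated study concerns the GW182 silencing domain in translational repression and degradation of microRNA targets. The construct would therefore suit tethering assays that test this GW182 fragment's silencing activity in Drosophila cells, although the record itself states only insect expression as the purpose.
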