Features (pLannotate 1.2.2; 11 found; start..end, strand, type, name):
     56..2568    +  promoter       Ac5 promoter: Drosophila melanogaster actin 5C promoter
   2588..2653    +  CDS            N (fragment): REGN_LAMBD - Experimental evidence at protein level: Swiss-Prot protein existence level 1. Plays a role as a transcriptional antitermination factor that allows the virus to initiate its lytic phase. Activates expression of the delayed viral early genes by modifying host RNA polymerase (RNAP) into a form that is resistant to termination signals. This antitermination function requires the host NusA protein which serves to stabilize the interaction between antitermination protein N and host RNA polymerase. From Escherichia phage lambda (Bacteriophage lambda).
   2678..2704    +  CDS            3xHA (fragment): three tandem HA epitope tags
   2702..3640    +  CDS            gw (fragment): GAWKY_DROME - Also known as GW182 From Drosophila melanogaster (Fruit fly).
   3666..3707    +  CDS            V5 tag: epitope tag from simian virus 5
   3807..3941    -  polyA_signal   SV40 poly(A) signal: SV40 polyadenylation signal
   3964..4048    -  CDS            large T antigen (fragment): large T antigen from SV40 (simian virus 40)
   4049..4519    +  CDS            TcR (fragment): tetracycline efflux protein; tet; confers resistance to tetracycline
   4563..5151    -  rep_origin     ori: high-copy-number ColE1/pMB1/pBR322/pUC origin of replication
   5322..6182    -  CDS            AmpR: β-lactamase; bla; confers resistance to ampicillin, carbenicillin, and related antibiotics
   6183..6287    -  promoter       AmpR promoter: bla
>Addgene plasmid #146495 | pAc5.1B-lambdaN-HA-DmGW182-M2-Cterm_H | depositor full sequence | sequence record 288940 | Full Sequence
CTTCAAGGAATTAATTCTATATTCTAAAAACACAAATGATACTTCTAAAAAAAATCATGAATGGCATCAA
CTCTGAATCAAATCTTTGCAGATGCACCTACTTCTCATTTCCACTGTCACATCATTTTTCCAGATCTCGC
TGCCTGTTATGTGGCCCACAAACCAAGACACGTTTTATGGCCATTAAAGCTGGCTGATCGTCGCCAAACA
CCAAATACATATCAATATGTACATTCGAGAAAGAAGCGATCAAAGAAGCGTCTTCGGGCGAGTAGGAGAA
TGCGGAGGAGAAGGAGAACGAGCTGATCTAGTATCTCTCCACAATCCAATGCCAACTGACCAACTGGCCA
TATTCGGAGCAATTTGAAGCCAATTTCCATCGCCTGGCGATCGCTCCATTCTTGGCTATATGTTTTTCAC
CGTTCCCGGGGCCATTTTCAAAGACTCGTCGGTAAGATAAGATTGTGTCACTCGCTGTCTCTCTTCATTT
GTCGAAGAATGCTGAGGAATTTCGCGATGACGTCGGCGAGTATTTTGAAGAATGAGAATAATTTGTATTT
ATACGAAAATCAGTTAGTGGAATTTTCTACAAAAACATGTTATCTATAGATAATTTTGTTGCAAAATATG
TTGACTATGACAAAGATTGTATGTATATACCTTTAATGTATTCTCATTTTCTTATGTATTTATAATGGCA
ATGATGATACTGATGATATTTTAAGATGATGCCAGACCACAGGCTGATTTCTGCGTCTTTTGCCGAACGC
AGTGCATGTGCGGTTGTTGTTTTTTGGAATAGTTTCAATTTTCGGACTGTCCGCTTTGATTTCAGTTTCT
TGGCTTATTCAAAAAGCAAAGTAAAGCCAAAAAAGCGAGATGGCAATACCAAATGCGGCAAAACGGTAGT
GGAAGGAAAGGGGTGCGGGGCAGCGGAAGGAAGGGTGGGGCGGGGCGTGGCGGGGTCTGTGGCTGGGCGC
GACGTCACCGACGTTGGAGCCACTCCTTTGACCATGTGTGCGTGTGTGTATTATTCGTGTCTCGCCACTC
GCCGGTTGTTTTTTTCTTTTTATCTCGCTCTCTCTAGCGCCATCTCGTACGCATGCTCAACGCACCGCAT
GTTGCCGTGTCCTTTATGCGTCATTTTGGCTCGAAATAGGCAATTATTTAAACAAAGATTAGTCAACGAA
AACGCTAAAATAAATAAGTCTACAATATGGTTACTTATTGCCATGTGTGTGCAGCCAACGATAGCAACAA
AAGCAACAACACAGTGGCTTTCCCTCTTTCACTTTTTGTTTGCAAGCGCGTGCGAGCAAGACGGCACGAC
CGGCAAACGCAATTACGCTGACAAAGAGCAGACGAAGTTTTGGCCGAAAAACATCAAGGCGCCTGATACG
AATGCATTTGCAATAACAATTGCGATATTTAATATTGTTTATGAAGCTGTTTGACTTCAAAACACACAAA
AAAAAAAATAAAACAAATTATTTGAAAGAGAATTAGGAATCGGACAGCTTATCGTTACGGGCTAACAGCA
CACCGAGACGAAATAGCTTACCTGACGTCACAGCCTCTGGAAGAACTGCCGCCAAGCAGAGAGAGAGAGA
AAAAGAGGGAGAGCAGCTTAGACCGCATGTGCTTGTGTGTGAGGCGTCTCTCTCTTCGTCTCCTGTTTGC
GCAAACGCATAGACTGCACTGAGAAAATCGATTACCTATTTTTTATGAATGAATATTTGCACTATTACTA
TTCAAAACTATTAAGATAGCAATCACATTCAATAGCCAAATACTATACCACCTGAGCGATGCAACGAAAT
GATCAATTTGAGCAAAAATGCTGCATATTTAGGACGGCATCATTATAGAAATGCTTCTTGCTGTGTACTT
TTCTCTCGTCTGGCAGCTGTTTCGCCGTTATTGTTAAAACCGGCTTAAGTTAGGTGTGTTTTCTACGACT
AGTGATGCCCCTACTAGAAGATGTGTGTTGCACAAATGTCCCTGAATAACCAATTTGAAGTGCAGATAGC
AGTAAACGTAAGCTAATATGAATATTATTTAACTGTAATGTTTTAATATCGCTGGACATTACTAATAAAC
CCACTATAAACACATGTACATATGTATGTTTTGGCATACAATGAGTAGTTGGGGAAAAAATGTGTAAAAG
CACCGTGACCATCACAGCATAAAGATAACCAGCTGAAGTATCGAATATGAGTAACCCCCAAATTGAATCA
CATGCCGCAACTGATAGGACCCATGGAAGTACACTCTTCATGGCGATATACAAGACACACACAAGCACGA
ACACCCAGTTGCGGAGGAAATTCTCCGTAAATGAAAACCCAATCGGCGAACAATTCATACCCATATATGG
TAAAAGTTTTGAACGCGACTTGAGAGCGGAGAGCATTGCGGCTGATAAGGTTTTAGCGCTAAGCGGGCTT
TATAAAACGGGCTGCGGGACCAGTTTTCATATCACTACCGTTTGAGTTCTTGTGCTGTGTGGATACTCCT
CCCGACACAAAGCCGCTCCATCAGCCAGCAGTCGTCTAATCCAGAGACCCCGGATCGGGGTACCAACATG
GACGCACAAACACGACGACGTGAGCGTCGCGCTGAGAAACAAGCTCAATGGAAAGCTGCAAACGGTGGAT
CTCCTCCACATATGGCTTACCCATACGATGTTCCAGATTACGCTCCTCCAAGCTTGAATTCTGCAGATAT
CCAGCACAGTGGCGGCCGCGCCAATACCGGTAAAAATTCACCGACTGATTTACCGCCACTAAGTTTATCG
TCGTCTACATGGAGTTTTAATCCAAACCAAAATTATCCGAGTCACAGTTGGTCTGACAATAGTCAACAAT
GTACCGCCACTTCGGAGCTTTGGACAAGCCCGCTAAATAAATCATCGTCTCGAGGTCCCCCGCCAGGATT
GACTGCCAATTCAAATAAATCTGCAAATAGTAATGCGTCAACGCCAACAACTATTACCGGAGGTGCGAAT
GGATGGTTACAGCCTCGAAGTGGCGGTGTTCAAACCACAAACACTAATTGGACAGGTGGTAACACCACTT
GGGGCCCACAAACTCCTTCCTCTACAAGCTCTAGTGGAACTAGTGGTGGCAACGTCGGAGGCGTCGGCAC
TTCAGCCAATAATGCAAACAGTGGTTCTGCAGCTTGTCTGTCCGGAAACAATAGCGGCAACGGAAACGGC
AGCGCGAGCGGCGCCGGCAGCGGCAACAATGGCAACAGTAGCTGCAACAACAGTGCCGCCGGGGGGGGCA
GCAGCAGCAACAACACGATTACCACTGTAGCAAATTCGAATCTTGTTGGTTCTAGTGGCTCTGTCTCAAA
TTCCTCTGGCGTTACTGCTAACTCTAGTACTGTTTCTGTAGTTAGTTGTACAGCGAGTGGGAATTCCATA
AATGGGGCAGGTACTGCAAACAGTTCTGGTTCAAAGAGTAGTGCAAACAATTTAGCTAGCGGCCAGTCTA
GCGCTTCTAACTTAACTAATAGCACCAATTCAACATGGCGACAAACTAGCCAAAACCAAGCTCTTCAAAG
TCAAAGCAGGCCATCAGGCAGAGAAGCTGACTTTGATTATATATCTCTCGTTTATTCCATTGTTGATGAT
TAATCTAGAGGGCCCGCGGTTCGAAGGTAAGCCTATCCCTAACCCTCTCCTCGGTCTCGATTCTACGCGT
ACCGGTCATCATCACCATCACCATTGAGTTTAAACCCGCTGATCAGCCTCGACTGTGCCTTCTAAGGCCT
GAGCTCGCTGATCAGCCTCGATCGAGGATCCAGACATGATAAGATACATTGATGAGTTTGGACAAACCAC
AACTAGAATGCAGTGAAAAAAATGCTTTATTTGTGAAATTTGTGATGCTATTGCTTTATTTGTAACCATT
ATAAGCTGCAATAAACAAGTTAACAACAACAATTGCATTCATTTTATGTTTCAGGTTCAGGGGGAGGTGT
GGGAGGTTTTTTAAAGCAAGTAAAACCTCTACAAATGTGGTATGGCTGATTATGATCAGTCGACCGATGC
CCTTGAGAGCCTTCAACCCAGTCAGCTCCTTCCGGTGGGCGCGGGGCATGACTATCGTCGCCGCACTTAT
GACTGTCTTCTTTATCATGCAACTCGTAGGACAGGTGCCGGCAGCGCTCTGGGTCATTTTCGGCGAGGAC
CGCTTTCGCTGGAGCGCGACGATGATCGGCCTGTCGCTTGCGGTATTCGGAATCTTGCACGCCCTCGCTC
AAGCCTTCGTCACTGGTCCCGCCACCAAACGTTTCGGCGAGAAGCAGGCCATTATCGCCGGCATGGCGGC
CGACGCGCTGGGCTACGTCTTGCTGGCGTTCGCGACGCGAGGCTGGATGGCCTTCCCCATTATGATTCTT
CTCGCTTCCGGCGGCATCGGGATGCCCGCGTTGCAGGCCATGCTGTCCAGGCAGGTAGATGACGACCATC
AGGGACAGCTTCAAGGATCGCTCGCGGCTCTTACCAGCCAGCAAAAGGCCAGGAACCGTAAAAAGGCCGC
GTTGCTGGCGTTTTTCCATAGGCTCCGCCCCCCTGACGAGCATCACAAAAATCGACGCTCAAGTCAGAGG
TGGCGAAACCCGACAGGACTATAAAGATACCAGGCGTTTCCCCCTGGAAGCTCCCTCGTGCGCTCTCCTG
TTCCGACCCTGCCGCTTACCGGATACCTGTCCGCCTTTCTCCCTTCGGGAAGCGTGGCGCTTTCTCAATG
CTCACGCTGTAGGTATCTCAGTTCGGTGTAGGTCGTTCGCTCCAAGCTGGGCTGTGTGCACGAACCCCCC
GTTCAGCCCGACCGCTGCGCCTTATCCGGTAACTATCGTCTTGAGTCCAACCCGGTAAGACACGACTTAT
CGCCACTGGCAGCAGCCACTGGTAACAGGATTAGCAGAGCGAGGTATGTAGGCGGTGCTACAGAGTTCTT
GAAGTGGTGGCCTAACTACGGCTACACTAGAAGGACAGTATTTGGTATCTGCGCTCTGCTGAAGCCAGTT
ACCTTCGGAAAAAGAGTTGGTAGCTCTTGATCCGGCAAACAAACCACCGCTGGTAGCGGTGGTTTTTTTG
TTTGCAAGCAGCAGATTACGCGCAGAAAAAAAGGATCTCAAGAAGATCCTTTGATCTTTTCTACGGGGTC
TGACGCTCAGTGGAACGAAAACTCACGTTAAGGGATTTTGGTCATGAGATTATCAAAAAGGATCTTCACC
TAGATCCTTTTAAATTAAAAATGAAGTTTTAAATCAATCTAAAGTATATATGAGTAAACTTGGTCTGACA
GTTACCAATGCTTAATCAGTGAGGCACCTATCTCAGCGATCTGTCTATTTCGTTCATCCATAGTTGCCTG
ACTCCCCGTCGTGTAGATAACTACGATACGGGAGGGCTTACCATCTGGCCCCAGTGCTGCAATGATACCG
CGAGACCCACGCTCACCGGCTCCAGATTTATCAGCAATAAACCAGCCAGCCGGAAGGGCCGAGCGCAGAA
GTGGTCCTGCAACTTTATCCGCCTCCATCCAGTCTATTAATTGTTGCCGGGAAGCTAGAGTAAGTAGTTC
GCCAGTTAATAGTTTGCGCAACGTTGTTGCCATTGCTGCAGGCATCGTGGTGTCACGCTCGTCGTTTGGT
ATGGCTTCATTCAGCTCCGGTTCCCAACGATCAAGGCGAGTTACATGATCCCCCATGTTGTGCAAAAAAG
CGGTTAGCTCCTTCGGTCCTCCGATCGTTGTCAGAAGTAAGTTGGCCGCAGTGTTATCACTCATGGTTAT
GGCAGCACTGCATAATTCTCTTACTGTCATGCCATCCGTAAGATGCTTTTCTGTGACTGGTGAGTACTCA
ACCAAGTCATTCTGAGAATAGTGTATGCGGCGACCGAGTTGCTCTTGCCCGGCGTCAACACGGGATAATA
CCGCGCCACATAGCAGAACTTTAAAAGTGCTCATCATTGGAAAACGTTCTTCGGGGCGAAAACTCTCAAG
GATCTTACCGCTGTTGAGATCCAGTTCGATGTAACCCACTCGTGCACCCAACTGATCTTCAGCATCTTTT
ACTTTCACCAGCGTTTCTGGGTGAGCAAAAACAGGAAGGCAAAATGCCGCAAAAAAGGGAATAAGGGCGA
CACGGAAATGTTGAATACTCATACTCTTCCTTTTTCAATATTATTGAAGCATTTATCAGGGTTATTGTCT
CATGAGCGGATACATATTTGAATGTATTTAGAAAAATAAACAAATAGGGGTTCCGCGCACATTTCCCCGA
AAAGTGCCACCTGACGTCTAAGAAACCATTATTATCATGACATTAACCTATAAAAATAGGCGTATCACGA
GGCCCTTTCGT
